>Addgene plasmid #179315 | pEGFP-hMC4R | addgene full sequence | sequence record 353882 | Addgene NGS Result
TAGTTATTAATAGTAATCAATTACGGGGTCATTAGTTCATAGCCCATATATGGAGTTCCGCGTTACATAA
CTTACGGTAAATGGCCCGCCTGGCTGACCGCCCAACGACCCCCGCCCATTGACGTCAATAATGACGTATG
TTCCCATAGTAACGCCAATAGGGACTTTCCATTGACGTCAATGGGTGGAGTATTTACGGTAAACTGCCCA
CTTGGCAGTACATCAAGTGTATCATATGCCAAGTACGCCCCCTATTGACGTCAATGACGGTAAATGGCCC
GCCTGGCATTATGCCCAGTACATGACCTTATGGGACTTTCCTACTTGGCAGTACATCTACGTATTAGTCA
TCGCTATTACCATGGTGATGCGGTTTTGGCAGTACATCAATGGGCGTGGATAGCGGTTTGACTCACGGGG
ATTTCCAAGTCTCCACCCCATTGACGTCAATGGGAGTTTGTTTTGGCACCAAAATCAACGGGACTTTCCA
AAATGTCGTAACAACTCCGCCCCATTGACGCAAATGGGCGGTAGGCGTGTACGGTGGGAGGTCTATATAA
GCAGAGCTGGTTTAGTGAACCGTCAGATCCGCTAGCATGGTGAACTCCACCCACCGTGGGATGCACACTT
CTCTGCACCTCTGGAACCGCAGCAGTTACAGACTGCACAGCAATGCCAGTGAGTCCCTTGGAAAAGGCTA
CTCTGATGGAGGGTGCTACGAGCAACTTTTTGTCTCTCCTGAGGTGTTTGTGACTCTGGGTGTCATCAGC
TTGTTGGAGAATATCTTAGTGATTGTGGCAATAGCCAAGAACAAGAATCTGCATTCACCCATGTACTTTT
TCATCTGCAGCTTGGCTGTGGCTGATATGCTGGTGAGCGTTTCAAATGGATCAGAAACCATTGTCATCAC
CCTATTAAACAGTACAGATACGGATGCACAGAGTTTCACAGTGAATATTGATAATGTCATTGACTCGGTG
ATCTGTAGCTCCTTGCTTGCATCCATTTGCAGCCTGCTTTCAATTGCAGTGGACAGGTACTTTACTATCT
TCTATGCTCTCCAGTACCATAACATTATGACAGTTAAGCGGGTTGGGATCATCATAAGTTGTATCTGGGC
AGCTTGCACGGTTTCAGGCATTTTGTTCATCATTTACTCAGATAGTAGTGCTGTCATCATCTGCCTCATC
ACCATGTTCTTCACCATGCTGGCTCTCATGGCTTCTCTCTATGTCCACATGTTCCTGATGGCCAGGCTTC
ACATTAAGAGGATTGCTGTCCTCCCCGGCACTGGTGCCATCCGCCAAGGTGCCAATATGAAGGGAGCGAT
TACCTTGACCATCCTGATTGGCGTCTTTGTTGTCTGCTGGGCCCCATTCTTCCTCCACTTAATATTCTAC
ATCTCTTGTCCTCAGAATCCATATTGTGTGTGCTTCATGTCTCACTTTAACTTGTATCTCATACTGATCA
TGTGTAATTCAATCATCGATCCTCTGATTTATGCACTCCGGAGTCAAGAACTGAGGAAAACCTTCAAAGA
GATCATCTGTTGCTATCCCCTGGGAGGCCTTTGTGACTTGTCTAGCAGATATGAGCTCAAGCTTCGAATT
CTGCAGTCGACGGTACCGCGGGCCCGGGATCCACCGGTCGCCACCATGGTGAGCAAGGGCGAGGAGCTGT
TCACCGGGGTGGTGCCCATCCTGGTCGAGCTGGACGGCGACGTAAACGGCCACAAGTTCAGCGTGTCCGG
CGAGGGCGAGGGCGATGCCACCTACGGCAAGCTGACCCTGAAGTTCATCTGCACCACCGGCAAGCTGCCC
GTGCCCTGGCCCACCCTCGTGACCACCCTGACCTACGGCGTGCAGTGCTTCAGCCGCTACCCCGACCACA
TGAAGCAGCACGACTTCTTCAAGTCCGCCATGCCCGAAGGCTACGTCCAGGAGCGCACCATCTTCTTCAA
GGACGACGGCAACTACAAGACCCGCGCCGAGGTGAAGTTCGAGGGCGACACCCTGGTGAACCGCATCGAG
CTGAAGGGCATCGACTTCAAGGAGGACGGCAACATCCTGGGGCACAAGCTGGAGTACAACTACAACAGCC
ACAACGTCTATATCATGGCCGACAAGCAGAAGAACGGCATCAAGGTGAACTTCAAGATCCGCCACAACAT
CGAGGACGGCAGCGTGCAGCTCGCCGACCACTACCAGCAGAACACCCCCATCGGCGACGGCCCCGTGCTG
CTGCCCGACAACCACTACCTGAGCACCCAGTCCGCCCTGAGCAAAGACCCCAACGAGAAGCGCGATCACA
TGGTCCTGCTGGAGTTCGTGACCGCCGCCGGGATCACTCTCGGCATGGACGAGCTGTACAAGTAAAGCGG
CCGCGACTCTAGATCATAATCAGCCATACCACATTTGTAGAGGTTTTACTTGCTTTAAAAAACCTCCCAC
ACCTCCCCCTGAACCTGAAACATAAAATGAATGCAATTGTTGTTGTTAACTTGTTTATTGCAGCTTATAA
TGGTTACAAATAAAGCAATAGCATCACAAATTTCACAAATAAAGCATTTTTTTCACTGCATTCTAGTTGT
GGTTTGTCCAAACTCATCAATGTATCTTAAGGCGTAAATTGTAAGCGTTAATATTTTGTTAAAATTCGCG
TTAAATTTTTGTTAAATCAGCTCATTTTTTAACCAATAGGCCGAAATCGGCAAAATCCCTTATAAATCAA
AAGAATAGACCGAGATAGGGT
[37 nt withheld, positions 2752-2788]
AAAGAACGTGGACTCCAACGTCAAAGG
[49 nt withheld, positions 2816-2864]
T
[91 nt withheld, positions 2866-2956]
G
[124 nt withheld, positions 2958-3081]
CAGGTGGCACTTTTCGGGGAAATGTGCGCGGAACCCCTATTTGTTTATTTTTCTAAATACATTCAAATAT
GTATCCGCTCATGAGACAATAACCCTGATAAATGCTTCAATAATATTGAAAAAGGAAGAGTCCTGAGGCG
GAAAGAACCAGCTGTGGAATGTGTGTCAGTTAGGGTGTGGAAAGTCCCCAGGCTCCCCAGCAGGCAGAAG
TATGCAAAGCATGCATCTCAATTAGTCAGCAACCAGGTGTGGAAAGTCCCCAGGCTCCCCAGCAGGCAGA
AGTATGCAAAGCATGCATCTCAATTAGTCAGCAACCATAGTCCCGCCCCTAACTCCGCCCATCCCGCCCC
TAACTCCGCCCAGTTCCGCCCATTCTCCGCCCCATGGCTGACTAATTTTTTTTATTTATGCAGAGGCCGA
GGCCGCCTCGGCCTCTGAGCTATTCCAGAAGTAGTGAGGAGGCTTTTTTGGAGGCCTAGGCTTTTGCAAA
GATCGATCAAGAGACAGGATGAGGATCGTTTCGCATGATTGAACAAGATGGATTGCACGCAGGTTCTCCG
GCCGCTTGGGTGGAGAGGCTATTCGGCTATGACTGGGCACAACAGACAATCGGCTGCTCTGATGCCGCCG
TGTTCCGGCTGTCAGCGCAGGGGCGCCCGGTTCTTTTTGTCAAGACCGACCTGTCCGGTGCCCTGAATGA
ACTGCAAGACGAGGCAGCGCGGCTATCGTGGCTGGCCACGACGGGCGTTCCTTGCGCAGCTGTGCTCGAC
GTTGTCACTGAAGCGGGAAGGGACTGGCTGCTATTGGGCGAAGTGCCGGGGCAGGATCTCCTGTCATCTC
ACCTTGCTCCTGCCGAGAAAGTATCCATCATGGCTGATGCAATGCGGCGGCTGCATACGCTTGATCCGGC
TACCTGCCCATTCGACCACCAAGCGAAACATCGCATCGAGCGAGCACGTACTCGGATGGAAGCCGGTCTT
GTCGATCAGGATGATCTGGACGAAGAGCATCAGGGGCTCGCGCCAGCCGAACTGTTCGCCAGGCTCAAGG
CGAGCATGCCCGACGGCGAGGATCTCGTCGTGACCCATGGCGATGCCTGCTTGCCGAATATCATGGTGGA
AAATGGCCGCTTTTCTGGATTCATCGACTGTGGCCGGCTGGGTGTGGCGGACCGCTATCAGGACATAGCG
TTGGCTACCCGTGATATTGCTGAAGAGCTTGGCGGCGAATGGGCTGACCGCTTCCTCGTGCTTTACGGTA
TCGCCGCTCCCGATTCGCAGCGCATCGCCTTCTATCGCCTTCTTGACGAGTTCTTCTGAGCGGGACTCTG
GGGTTCGAAATGACCGACCAAGCGACGCCCAACCTGCCATCACGAGATTTCGATTCCACCGCCGCCTTCT
ATGAAAGGTTGGGCTTCGGAATCGTTTTCCGGGACGCCGGCTGGATGATCCTCCAGCGCGGGGATCTCAT
GCTGGAGTTCTTCGCCCACCCTAGGGGGAGGCTAACTGAAACACGGAAGGAGACAATACCGGAAGGAACC
CGCGCTATGACGGCAATAAAAAGACAGAATAAAACGCACGGTGTTGGGTCGTTTGTTCATAAACGCGGGG
TTCGGTCCCAGGGCTGGCACTCTGTCGATACCCCACCGAGACCCCATTGGGGCCAATACGCCCGCGTTTC
TTCCTTTTCCCCACCCCACCCCCCAAGTTCGGGTGAAGGCCCAGGGCTCGCAGCCAACGTCGGGGCGGCA
GGCCCTGCCATAGCCTCAGGTTACTCATATATACTTTAGATTGATTTAAAACTTCATTTTTAATTTAAAA
GGATCTAGGTGAAGATCCTTTTTGATAATCTCATGACCAAAATCCCTTAACGTGAGTTTTCGTTCCACTG
AGCGTCAGACCCCGTAGAAAAGATCAAAGGATCTTCTTGAGATCCTTTTTTTCTGCGCGTAATCTGCTGC
TTGCAAACAAAAAAACCACCGCTACCAGCGGTGGTTTGTTTGCCGGATCAAGAGCTACCAACTCTTTTTC
CGAAGGTAACTGGCTTCAGCAGAGCGCAGATACCAAATACTGTTCTTCTAGTGTAGCCGTAGTTAGGCCA
CCACTTCAAGAACTCTGTAGCACCGCCTACATACCTCGCTCTGCTAATCCTGTTACCAGTGGCTGCTGCC
AGTGGCGATAAGTCGTGTCTTACCGGGTTGGACTCAAGACGATAGTTACCGGATAAGGCGCAGCGGTCGG
GCTGAACGGGGGGTTCGTGCACACAGCCCAGCTTGGAGCGAACGACCTACACCGAACTGAGATACCTACA
GCGTGAGCTATGAGAAAGCGCCACGCTTCCCGAAGGGAGAAAGGCGGACAGGTATCCGGTAAGCGGCAGG
GTCGGAACAGGAGAGCGCACGAGGGAGCTTCCAGGGGGAAACGCCTGGTATCTTTATAGTCCTGTCGGGT
TTCGCCACCTCTGACTTGAGCGTCGATTTTTGTGATGCTCGTCAGGGGGGCGGAGCCTATGGAAAAACGC
CAGCAACGCGGCCTTTTTACGGTTCCTGGCCTTTTGCTGGCCTTTTGCTCACATGTTCTTTCCTGCGTTA
TCCCCTGATTCTGTGGATAACCGTATTACCGCCATGCAT
Features (pLannotate 1.2.2; 15 found; start..end, strand, type, name):
     61..364     +  enhancer       CMV enhancer: human cytomegalovirus immediate early enhancer
    365..568     +  promoter       CMV promoter: human cytomegalovirus (CMV) immediate early promoter
    597..1592    +  CDS            MC4R: MC4R_HUMAN - Experimental evidence at protein level: Swiss-Prot protein existence level 1. Receptor specific to the heptapeptide core common to adrenocorticotropic hormone and alpha-, beta-, and gamma-MSH. Plays a central role in energy homeostasis and somatic growth. This receptor is mediated by G proteins that stimulate adenylate cyclase (cAMP). From Homo sapiens (Human).
   1593..1642    +  misc_feature   MCS (fragment): multiple cloning site
   1656..2375    +  CDS            EGFP: the original enhanced GFP (Yang et al., 1996) mammalian codon-optimized
   2392..2475    +  CDS            large T antigen (fragment): large T antigen from SV40 (simian virus 40)
   2498..2619    +  polyA_signal   SV40 poly(A) signal: SV40 polyadenylation signal
   2653..3081    -  rep_origin     f1 ori (sequence partly withheld): f1 bacteriophage origin of replication; arrow indicates direction of (+) strand synthesis
   3108..3212    +  promoter       AmpR promoter: bla
   3214..3571    +  promoter       SV40 promoter: SV40 enhancer and early promoter
   3606..4400    +  CDS            NeoR/KanR: aminoglycoside phosphotransferase from Tn5; aph(3')-II (or nptII); confers resistance to neomycin, kanamycin, and G418 (Geneticin®)
   4421..4573    +  CDS            ble (fragment): BLE_KLEPN - Experimental evidence at protein level: Swiss-Prot protein existence level 1. Binding protein with a strong affinity to the bleomycin family of antibiotics. Binds to CL990; an antimitotic-antibiotic compound. From Klebsiella pneumoniae.
   4632..4679    +  polyA_signal   HSV TK poly(A) signal: herpes simplex virus thymidine kinase polyadenylation signal (Cole and Stacy, 1985)
   4770..4786    -  polyA_signal   bGH poly(A) signal (fragment): bovine growth hormone polyadenylation signal
   5008..5596    +  rep_origin     ori: high-copy-number ColE1/pMB1/pBR322/pUC origin of replication
