[The description below was written by a language model from this plasmid's Addgene catalogue record and pLannotate feature annotations shown in this document.]
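Description:
pEGFP-hMC4R is a 5,710 bp mammalian expression plasmid built on the pEGFP-N1 backbone that produces the human melanocortin 4 receptor (MC4R) fused at its C terminus to EGFP. The 996 bp MC4R coding sequence was inserted between the NheI and SacI sites of the multiple cloning site, both of which remain intact. It sits directly downstream of the human cytomegalovirus immediate early enhancer and promoter. A short remnant of the cloning site links the receptor to the mammalian codon-optimized EGFP coding sequence, and the transcript ends at an SV40 polyadenylation signal. The small "large T antigen" fragment annotated just before that signal most likely reflects flanking SV40 sequence rather than a functional coding region.

The plasmid is maintained in E. coli through a high-copy ColE1/pUC-type origin, and an f1 origin is also present. A single Tn5 aminoglycoside phosphotransferase gene (NeoR/KanR) provides both selections. It is preceded by a bacterial bla promoter for kanamycin resistance and by the SV40 enhancer/early promoter for G418 selection of mammalian cells, and it is terminated by an HSV TK poly(A) signal. The short ble and bGH poly(A) fragments in the annotation are partial matches and do not appear to be working elements.

MC4R is a G protein-coupled receptor that responds to the core peptide shared by ACTH and the melanocyte-stimulating hormones. It stimulates adenylate cyclase and has a central role in energy homeostasis. The stated purpose is to express GFP-tagged receptor in mammalian cells, where the fluorescent tag allows expression and localization to be monitored. The associated publication concerns the development of peptide-based MC4R agonists.
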