Addgene plasmid #179315: pEGFP-hMC4R
Purpose: Express human melanocortin 4 receptor (GFP tagged) in mammalian cells
Depositing lab: Christian Gruber. Publication: Development of Melanocortin 4 Receptor Agonists by Exploiting Animal-Derived Macrocyclic, Disulfide-Rich Peptide Scaffolds. Muratspahic E, Aslanoglou D, White AM, Draxler C, Kozisek X, Farooq Z, Craik DJ, McCormick PJ, Durek T, Gruber CW. ACS Pharmacol Transl Sci. 2023 Sep 26;6(10):1373-1381. doi: 10.1021/acsptsci.3c00090. eCollection 2023 Oct 13. PubMed 37854631.
Backbone
  Vector backbone: pEGFP-N1
  Total vector size (bp): 5710
  Vector type: Mammalian Expression
  Selectable markers: Neomycin (select with G418)
Growth in bacteria
  Bacterial resistance: Kanamycin, 50 μg/mL
  Growth temperature: 37°C
  Growth strain: DH5alpha
  Copy number: Unknown
Gene/Insert
  Gene/Insert name: melanocortin 4 receptor (alt name: MC4R)
  Species: H. sapiens (human)
  Insert size (bp): 996
  GenBank ID: NM_005912.3
  Entrez Gene: MC4R (a.k.a. BMIQ20)
  Promoter: CMV
  Tag / fusion protein: EGFP (C terminal on backbone)
  Cloning method: Restriction Enzyme; 5′ cloning site NheI (not destroyed); 3′ cloning site SacI (not destroyed)
  Sequencing primers: 5′ GAGGTCTATATAAGCAGAGC; 3′ ACTTGTGGCCGTTTACGTC
Terms and licenses: Academic/Nonprofit Terms; Industry Terms: Not Available to Industry
How to cite: pEGFP-hMC4R was a gift from Christian Gruber (Addgene plasmid # 179315 ; http://n2t.net/addgene:179315 ; RRID:Addgene_179315)
